Addgene plasmid #236839: HiBiT-HSD17B13 Fusion Vector
Purpose: Express HiBiT-HSD17B13 in Mammalian Cells under a CMV promoter
Depositing lab: Promega Corporation.
Backbone
  Vector backbone: pBiT3.1-N [CMV/HiBiT/Blast] Vector
  Vector type: Mammalian Expression
  Selectable markers: Blasticidin
Growth in bacteria
  Bacterial resistance: Kanamycin, 50 μg/mL
  Growth temperature: 37°C
  Growth strain: DH5alpha
  Copy number: High Copy
Gene/Insert
  Gene/Insert name: HSD17B13
  Species: H. sapiens (human)
  Mutation: None
  Entrez Gene: HSD17B13 (a.k.a. HMFN0376, NIIL497, SCDR9, SDR16C3)
  Promoter: CMV
  Tag / fusion protein: HiBiT (N terminal on backbone)
  Cloning method: Other
Terms and licenses: Academic/Nonprofit Terms; Industry Terms
How to cite: HiBiT-HSD17B13 Fusion Vector was a gift from Promega Corporation (Addgene plasmid # 236839 ; http://n2t.net/addgene:236839 ; RRID:Addgene_236839)
