[The description below was written by a language model from this plasmid's Addgene catalogue record and pLannotate feature annotations shown in this document.]
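Description:
HiBiT-HSD17B13 Fusion Vector is a mammalian expression plasmid built, according to the catalogue entry, on the pBiT3.1-N [CMV/HiBiT/Blast] backbone. It expresses unmutated human HSD17B13 (also known as SCDR9 or SDR16C3) with an N-terminal HiBiT tag. HiBiT is a short peptide that complements the LgBiT polypeptide to reconstitute NanoLuc-type luciferase activity, so the abundance of the tagged protein can be read out by luminescence. In the sequenced 6,201 nt record, the CMV immediate-early enhancer and promoter are followed by a chimeric β-globin/immunoglobulin intron, which generally improves mRNA processing and expression. A T7 promoter upstream of the coding region could support in vitro transcription. The annotated HSD17B13 open reading frame comes next, then a multiple cloning site remnant and an SV40 polyadenylation signal. The HiBiT tag itself is not annotated, presumably because it is too short to be detected. It would be expected in the interval just upstream of the HSD17B13 coding sequence.

The selection markers in the catalogue fields and the feature table do not agree. The catalogue lists blasticidin selection in mammalian cells and kanamycin resistance in bacteria. The annotation shows no blasticidin resistance gene. Instead it finds an SV40 promoter driving neo (nptII, conferring kanamycin resistance in bacteria and typically G418 resistance in mammalian cells) with a synthetic poly(A) signal, plus a separate AmpR cassette under its own bla promoter. Users should confirm the marker against the sequence before planning stable selection. Propagation in E. coli relies on a high-copy ColE1/pUC-type origin, and a cer site helps maintain the plasmid as monomers. The record supports use for CMV-driven expression of HiBiT-tagged HSD17B13 in mammalian cells, and it does not specify particular assays.
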