Features (pLannotate 1.2.2; 20 found; start..end, strand, type, name):
    140..517     +  enhancer       CMV enhancer: human cytomegalovirus immediate early enhancer
    519..718     +  promoter       CMV promoter: human cytomegalovirus (CMV) immediate early promoter
    857..989     +  intron         chimeric intron: chimera between introns from human β-globin and immunoglobulin heavy chain genes
   1033..1051    +  promoter       T7 promoter: promoter for bacteriophage T7 RNA polymerase
   1134..2033    +  CDS            HSD17B13: DHB13_HUMAN - Also known as SCDR9, SDR16C3. Experimental evidence at protein level: Swiss-Prot protein existence level 1. From Homo sapiens (Human).
   2042..2097    +  misc_feature   MCS: pUC18/19 multiple cloning site
   2104..2153    +  CDS            SET1 (fragment): solubility-enhancement tag derived from T7 phage gene 10B
   2161..2180    +  terminator     T7 terminator (fragment): transcription terminator for bacteriophage T7 RNA polymerase
   2202..2323    -  polyA_signal   SV40 poly(A) signal: SV40 polyadenylation signal
   2346..2414    -  CDS            large T antigen (fragment): large T antigen from SV40 (simian virus 40)
   2419..2451    +  rep_origin     M13 ori (fragment): M13 bacteriophage origin of replication; arrow indicates direction of (+) strand synthesis
   2452..2503    -  misc_feature   bom (fragment): basis of mobility region from pBR322
   2568..2925    +  promoter       SV40 promoter: SV40 enhancer and early promoter
   2976..3767    +  CDS            neo: KKA2_KLEPN - Also known as kan, nptII. Experimental evidence at protein level: Swiss-Prot protein existence level 1. Resistance to kanamycin, neomycin, paromomycin, ribostamycin, butirosin and gentamicin B. From Klebsiella pneumoniae.
   3834..3882    +  polyA_signal   poly(A) signal: synthetic polyadenylation signal
   3903..3995    -  CDS            tnpA (fragment): TN5P_ECOLX - Also known as tnp. Experimental evidence at protein level: Swiss-Prot protein existence level 1. Mediates transposition of transposon Tn5 by a 'cut and paste' mechanism. First, the monomeric transposase binds the 19 bp inverted DNA repeats flanking the transposon. Then, dimerization of the DNA- bound transposase creates a synaptic DNA complex. After nicking of the first DNA strand, excision of the transposon proceeds through a series of intermediates. The transposase then mediates the insertion of the transposon at a new site by strand transfer. The activity of the wild- type tran
   4038..4142    +  promoter       AmpR promoter: bla
   4143..5003    +  CDS            AmpR: β-lactamase; bla; confers resistance to ampicillin, carbenicillin, and related antibiotics
   5161..5749    -  rep_origin     ori: high-copy-number ColE1/pMB1/pBR322/pUC origin of replication
   5865..6148    +  misc_feature   cer region: ColE1-derived recombination site that helps to maintain plasmids as monomers
>Addgene plasmid #236839 | HiBiT-HSD17B13 Fusion Vector | addgene full sequence | sequence record 471840 | Addgene NGS Result
TCAATATTGGCCATTAGCCATATTATTCATTGGTTATATAGCATAAATCAATATTGGCTATTGGCCATTG
CATACGTTGTATCTATATCATAATATGTACATTTATATTGGCTCATGTCCAATATGACCGCCATGTTGGC
ATTGATTATTGACTAGTTATTAATAGTAATCAATTACGGGGTCATTAGTTCATAGCCCATATATGGAGTT
CCGCGTTACATAACTTACGGTAAATGGCCCGCCTGGCTGACCGCCCAACGACCCCCGCCCATTGACGTCA
ATAATGACGTATGTTCCCATAGTAACGCCAATAGGGACTTTCCATTGACGTCAATGGGTGGAGTATTTAC
GGTAAACTGCCCACTTGGCAGTACATCAAGTGTATCATATGCCAAGTCCGCCCCCTATTGACGTCAATGA
CGGTAAATGGCCCGCCTGGCATTATGCCCAGTACATGACCTTACGGGACTTTCCTACTTGGCAGTACATC
TACGTATTAGTCATCGCTATTACCATGGTGATGCGGTTTTGGCAGTACACCAATGGGCGTGGATAGCGGT
TTGACTCACGGGGATTTCCAAGTCTCCACCCCATTGACGTCAATGGGAGTTTGTTTTGGCACCAAAATCA
ACGGGACTTTCCAAAATGTCGTAATAACCCCGCCCCGTTGACGCAAATGGGCGGTAGGCGTGTACGGTGG
GAGGTCTATATAAGCAGAGCTGGTTTAGTGAACCGTCAGATCACTAGAAGCTTTATTGCGGTAGTTTATC
ACAGTTAAATTGCTAACGCAGTCAGTGCTTCTGACACAACAGTCTCGAACTTAAGCTGCAGAAGTTGGTC
GTGAGGCACTGGGCAGGTAAGTATCAAGGTTACAAGACAGGTTTAAGGAGACCAATAGAAACTGGGCTTG
TCGAGACAGAGAAGACTCTTGCGTTTCTGATAGGCACCTATTGGTCTTACTGACATCCACTTTGCCTTTC
TCTCCACAGGTGTCCACTCCCAGTTCAATTACAGCTCTTAAGGCTAGAGTATTAATACGACTCACTATAG
GGCTAGCGCTCACCATGGTGAGCGGCTGGCGGCTGTTCAAGAAGATTAGCGGGAGCTCCGGTGGCTCGAG
CGGTGCGATCGCCATGAACATTATTCTTGAAATCCTTCTCCTTCTGATCACTATCATATATAGTTACCTT
GAAAGTTTGGTAAAATTTTTCATTCCTCAACGGCGGAAGTCTGTGGCCGGTGAGATAGTCCTGATTACTG
GCGCAGGACATGGAATCGGCCGCCAGACGACGTACGAGTTTGCTAAGCGACAATCCATACTGGTACTCTG
GGATATTAACAAGCGGGGTGTAGAAGAGACAGCAGCCGAGTGTCGCAAGCTGGGCGTGACTGCACACGCA
TATGTCGTGGACTGCAGTAATCGGGAGGAGATTTACCGATCCCTTAACCAGGTAAAGAAGGAGGTAGGAG
ATGTAACAATAGTTGTAAATAATGCCGGAACGGTCTATCCTGCGGATCTTCTCAGTACAAAGGATGAAGA
AATCACAAAAACTTTTGAAGTGAATATACTGGGGCACTTCTGGATAACAAAGGCCCTCCTTCCCAGTATG
ATGGAACGGAACCATGGCCACATCGTAACCGTTGCGTCCGTGTGCGGACATGAGGGCATACCATATTTGA
TTCCCTATTGCAGCAGTAAGTTTGCGGCCGTCGGTTTTCACAGGGGATTGACAAGTGAACTGCAAGCGTT
GGGAAAGACGGGTATTAAAACCTCCTGCCTTTGTCCCGTGTTTGTCAACACAGGCTTTACGAAGAACCCC
AGCACACGATTGTGGCCGGTGCTCGAGACCGATGAGGTAGTGCGGAGCCTTATAGATGGTATCCTCACCA
ACAAAAAAATGATCTTTGTTCCCTCATATATCAATATTTTTCTGCGATTGCAAAAATTTCTGCCTGAGCG
GGCTAGTGCGATACTGAACCGGATGCAAAACATACAATTCGAGGCGGTCGTCGGTCACAAGATAAAGATG
AAAGTTTAAACGAATTCGGGCTCGGTACCCGGGGATCCTCTAGAGTCGACCTGCAGGCATGCAAGCTGAT
CCGGCTGCTAACAAAGCCCGAAAGGAAGCTGAGTTGGCTGCTGCCACCGCTGAGCAATAACTAGCATAAC
CCCTTGGGGCGGCCGCTTCGAGCAGACATGATAAGATACATTGATGAGTTTGGACAAACCACAACTAGAA
TGCAGTGAAAAAAATGCTTTATTTGTGAAATTTGTGATGCTATTGCTTTATTTGTAACCATTATAAGCTG
CAATAAACAAGTTAACAACAACAATTGCATTCATTTTATGTTTCAGGTTCAGGGGGAGATGTGGGAGGTT
TTTTTAAGCAAGTAAAACCTCTACAAATGTGGTAAAATCGAATTTTAACAAAATATTAACGCTTACAATT
TCCTGATGCGGTATTTTCTCCTTACGCATCTGTGCGGTATTTCACACCGCATACGCGGATCTGCGCAGCA
CCATGGCCTGAAATAACCTCTGAAAGAGGAACTTGGTTAGGTACCTTCTGAGGCGGAAAGAACCAGCTGT
GGAATGTGTGTCAGTTAGGGTGTGGAAAGTCCCCAGGCTCCCCAGCAGGCAGAAGTATGCAAAGCATGCA
TCTCAATTAGTCAGCAACCAGGTGTGGAAAGTCCCCAGGCTCCCCAGCAGGCAGAAGTATGCAAAGCATG
CATCTCAATTAGTCAGCAACCATAGTCCCGCCCCTAACTCCGCCCATCCCGCCCCTAACTCCGCCCAGTT
CCGCCCATTCTCCGCCCCATGGCTGACTAATTTTTTTTATTTATGCAGAGGCCGAGGCCGCCTCGGCCTC
TGAGCTATTCCAGAAGTAGTGAGGAGGCTTTTTTGGAGGCCTAGGCTTTTGCAAAAAGCTTGATTCTTCT
GACACAACAGTCTCGAACTTAAGGCTAGAGCCACCATGATTGAACAAGATGGATTGCACGCAGGTTCTCC
GGCCGCTTGGGTGGAGAGGCTATTCGGCTATGACTGGGCACAACAGACAATCGGCTGCTCTGATGCCGCC
GTGTTCCGGCTGTCAGCGCAGGGGCGCCCGGTTCTTTTTGTCAAGACCGACCTGTCCGGTGCCCTGAATG
AACTGCAGGACGAGGCAGCGCGGCTATCGTGGCTGGCCACGACGGGCGTTCCTTGCGCAGCTGTGCTCGA
CGTTGTCACTGAAGCGGGAAGGGACTGGCTGCTATTGGGCGAAGTGCCGGGGCAGGATCTCCTGTCATCT
CACCTTGCTCCTGCCGAGAAAGTATCCATCATGGCTGATGCAATGCGGCGGCTGCATACGCTTGATCCGG
CTACCTGCCCATTCGACCACCAAGCGAAACATCGCATCGAGCGAGCACGTACTCGGATGGAAGCCGGTCT
TGTCGATCAGGATGATCTGGACGAAGAGCATCAGGGGCTCGCGCCAGCCGAACTGTTCGCCAGGCTCAAG
GCGCGCATGCCCGACGGCGAGGATCTCGTCGTGACCCATGGCGATGCCTGCTTGCCGAATATCATGGTGG
AAAATGGCCGCTTTTCTGGATTCATCGACTGTGGCCGGCTGGGTGTGGCGGACCGCTATCAGGACATAGC
GTTGGCTACCCGTGATATTGCTGAAGAGCTTGGCGGCGAATGGGCTGACCGCTTCCTCGTGCTTTACGGT
ATCGCCGCTCCCGATTCGCAGCGCATCGCCTTCTATCGCCTTCTTGACGAGTTCTTCTGAGCGGGACTCT
GGGGTTCGAAATGACCGACCAAGCGACGCCCAACCTGCCATCACGATGGCCGCAATAAAATATCTTTATT
TTCATTACATCTGTGTGTTGGTTTTTTGTGTGAATCGATAGCGATAAGGATCCTCTTTGCGCTTGCGTTT
TCCCTTGTCCAGATAGCCCAGTAGCTGACATTCATCCGGGGTCAGCACCGTTTCTGCGGACTGGCTTTCT
ACGTAATGGTTTCTTAGACGTCAGGTGGCACTTTTCGGGGAAATGTGCGCGGAACCCCTATTTGTTTATT
TTTCTAAATACATTCAAATATGTATCCGCTCATGAGACAATAACCCTGATAAATGCTTCAATAATATTGA
AAAAGGAAGAGTATGAGTATTCAACATTTCCGTGTCGCCCTTATTCCCTTTTTTGCGGCATTTTGCCTTC
CTGTTTTTGCTCACCCAGAAACGCTGGTGAAAGTAAAAGATGCTGAAGATCAGTTGGGTGCACGAGTGGG
TTACATCGAACTGGATCTCAACAGCGGTAAGATCCTTGAGAGTTTTCGCCCCGAAGAACGTTTTCCAATG
ATGAGCACTTTCAAAGTTCTGCTATGTGGCGCGGTATTATCCCGTATTGACGCCGGGCAAGAGCAACTCG
GTCGCCGCATACACTATTCTCAGAATGACTTGGTTGAGTACTCACCAGTCACAGAAAAGCATCTTACGGA
TGGCATGACAGTAAGAGAATTATGCAGTGCTGCCATAACCATGAGTGATAACACTGCGGCCAACTTACTT
CTGACAACTATCGGAGGACCGAAGGAGCTAACCGCTTTTTTGCACAACATGGGGGATCATGTAACTCGCC
TTGATCGTTGGGAACCGGAGCTGAATGAAGCCATACCAAACGACGAGCGTGACACCACGATGCCTGTAGC
AATGGCAACAACGTTGCGCAAACTATTAACTGGCGAACTACTTACTCTAGCTTCCCGGCAACAATTAATA
GACTGGATGGAGGCGGATAAAGTTGCAGGACCACTTCTGCGCTCGGCCCTTCCGGCTGGCTGGTTTATTG
CTGATAAATCTGGAGCCGGTGAGCGTGGGTCTCGCGGTATCATTGCAGCACTGGGGCCAGATGGTAAGCC
CTCCCGTATCGTAGTTATCTACACGACGGGGAGTCAGGCAACTATGGATGAACGAAATAGACAGATCGCT
GAGATAGGTGCCTCACTGATTAAGCATTGGTAATTCGAAATGACCGACCAAGCGACGCCCAACCGGTATC
AGCTCACTCAAAGGCGGTAATACGGTTATCCACAGAATCAGGGGATAACGCAGGAAAGAACATGTGAGCA
AAAGGCCAGCAAAAGGCCAGGAACCGTAAAAAGGCCGCGTTGCTGGCGTTTTTCCATAGGCTCCGCCCCC
CTGACGAGCATCACAAAAATCGACGCTCAAGTCAGAGGTGGCGAAACCCGACAGGACTATAAAGATACCA
GGCGTTTCCCCCTGGAAGCTCCCTCGTGCGCTCTCCTGTTCCGACCCTGCCGCTTACCGGATACCTGTCC
GCCTTTCTCCCTTCGGGAAGCGTGGCGCTTTCTCATAGCTCACGCTGTAGGTATCTCAGTTCGGTGTAGG
TCGTTCGCTCCAAGCTGGGCTGTGTGCACGAACCCCCCGTTCAGCCCGACCGCTGCGCCTTATCCGGTAA
CTATCGTCTTGAGTCCAACCCGGTAAGACACGACTTATCGCCACTGGCAGCAGCCACTGGTAACAGGATT
AGCAGAGCGAGGTATGTAGGCGGTGCTACAGAGTTCTTGAAGTGGTGGCCTAACTACGGCTACACTAGAA
GGACAGTATTTGGTATCTGCGCTCTGCTGAAGCCAGTTACCTTCGGAAAAAGAGTTGGTAGCTCTTGATC
CGGCAAACAAACCACCGCTGGTAGCGGTGGTTTTTTTGTTTGCAAGCAGCAGATTACGCGCAGAAAAAAA
GGATTTCAAGAAGATCCTTTGATCTTTTCTACGGGGTCTGACGCTCAGTGGAACGAAAACTCACGTTAAG
GGATTTTGGTCATGAGATTATCAAAAAGGATCTTCACCTAGATCCTTTTATAGTCCGGAAATACAGGAAC
GCACGCTGGATGGCCCTTCGCTGGGATGGTGAAACCATGAAAAATGGCAGCTTCAGTGGATTAAGTGGGG
GTAATGTGGCCTGTACCCTCTGGTTGCATAGGTATTCATACGGTTAAAATTTATCAGGCGCGATTGCGGC
AGTTTTTCGGGTGGTTTGTTGCCATTTTTACCTGTCTGCTGCCGTGATCGCGCTGAACGCGTTTTAGCGG
TGCGTACAATTAAGGGATTATGGTAAATCCACTTACTGTCTGCCCTCGTAGCCATCGAGATAAACCGCAG
TACTCCGGCCACGATGCGTCCGGCGTAGAGGATCGAGATCT
